>Addgene plasmid #193044 | pCAG CAPN7 F98D-OSF | addgene full sequence | sequence record 378968 | Addgene NGS Result
GGTCGACATTGATTATTGACTAGTTATTAATAGTAATCAATTACGGGGTCATTAGTTCATAGCCCATATA
TGGAGTTCCGCGTTACATAACTTACGGTAAATGGCCCGCCTGGCTGACCGCCCAACGACCCCCGCCCATT
GACGTCAATAATGACGTATGTTCCCATAGTAACGCCAATAGGGACTTTCCATTGACGTCAATGGGTGGAG
TATTTACGGTAAACTGCCCACTTGGCAGTACATCAAGTGTATCATATGCCAAGTACGCCCCCTATTGACG
TCAATGACGGTAAATGGCCCGCCTGGCATTATGCCCAGTACATGACCTTATGGGACTTTCCTACTTGGCA
GTACATCTACGTATTAGTCATCGCTATTACCATGGTCGAGGTGAGCCCCACGTTCTGCTTCACTCTCCCC
ATCTCCCCCCCCTCCCCACCCCCAATTTTGTATTTATTTATTTTTTAATTATTTTGTGCAGCGATGGGGG
CGGGGGGGGGGGGGGGGCGCGCGCCRGGSGGGGSGGGGSGGGGSGRGGGGSGGGGSGGGGSGRGGCGGRG
AGGKGCGGCGGCAGCCAATCAGAGCGGCGCGCTCCGAAAGTTTCCTTTTATGGCGAGGCGGCGGCGGCGG
CGGCCCTATAAAAAGCGAAGCGCGCGGCGGGCGGGAGTCGCTGCGCGCTGCCTTCGCCCCGTGCCCCGCT
CCGCCGCCGCCTCGCGCCGCCCGCCCCGGCTCTGACTGACCGCGTTACTCCCACAGGTGAGCGGGCGGGA
CGGCCCTTCTCCTCCGGGCTGTAATTAGCGCTTGGTTTAATGACGGCTTGTTTCTTTTCTGTGGCTGCGT
GAAAGCCTTGAGGGGCTCCGGGAGGGCCCTTTGTGCGGGGGGAGCGGCTCGGGGGGTGCGTGCGTGTGTG
TGTGCGTGGGGAGCGCCGCGTGCGGCTCCGCGCTGCCCGGCGGCTGTGAGCGCTGCGGGCGCGGCGCGGG
GCTTTGTGCGCTCCGCAGTGTGCGCGAGGGGAGCGCGGCCGGGGGCGGTGCCCCGCGGTGCGGGGGGGGC
TGCGAGGGGAACAAAGGCTGCGTGCGGGGTGTGTGCGTGGGGGGGTGAGCAGGGGGTGTGGGCGCGTCGG
TCGGGCTGCAACCCCCCCTGCACCCCCCTCCCCGAGTTGCTGAGCACGGCCCGGCTTCGGGTGCGGGGCT
CCGTACGGGGCGTGGCGCGGGGCTCGCCGTGCCGGGCGGGGGGTGGCGGCAGGTGGGGGTGCCGGGCGGG
GCGGGGCCGCCTCGGGCCGGGGRGGGCTCGGGGGRGGGGCGCGGCGGCCCCCGGAGCGCCGGCGGCTGTC
GAGGCGCGGCGAGCCGCAGCCATTGCCTTTTATGGTAATCGTGCGAGAGGGCGCAGGGACTTCCTTTGTC
CCAAATCTGTGCGGAGCCGAAATCTGGGAGGCGCCGCCGCACCCCCTCTAGCGGGCGCGGGGCGAAGCGG
TGCGGCGCCGGCAGGAAGGAAATGGGCGGGGAGGGCCTTCGTGCGTCGCCGCGCCGCCGTCCCCTTCTCC
CTCTCCAGCCTCGGGGCTGTCCGCGGGGGGACGGCTGCCTTCGGGGGGGACGGGGCAGGGCGGGGTTCGG
CTTCTGGCGTGTGACCGGCGGCTCTAGAGCCTCTGCTAACCATGTTCATGCCTTCTTCTTTTTCCTACAG
CTCCTGGGCAACGTGCTGGTTATTGTGCTGTCTCATCATTTTGGCAAAGAATTATCGATCCGGAGGTACG
CCACCATGGACGCCACAGCACTGGAGCGGGACGCTGTGCAGTTCGCCCGTCTGGCGGTTCAGCGCGACCA
CGAAGGCCGCTACTCCGAGGCGGTGTTTTATTACAAGGAAGCTGCACAAGCCTTAATTTATGCTGAGATG
GCAGGATCAAGCCTAGAAAATATTCAAGAAAAAATAACTGAGTATCTGGAAAGAGTTCAAGCTCTACATT
CAGCAGTTCAGTCAAAGAGTGCTGATCCTTTGAAGTCAAAACATCAGTTGGACTTAGAGCGTGCTCATTT
CCTTGTTACACAAGCTGATGATGAAGATGAAAAAGAGAATGTTGAAGATGCTATAGAATTGTACACAGAA
GCTGTGGATCTCTGTCTGAAAACATCTTATGAAACTGCTGATAAAGTCCTGCAAAATAAACTGAAACAGT
TGGCTCGACAGGCGCTAGACAGAGCAGAAGCGCTGAGTGAGCCTTTGACCAAGCCAGTTGGCAAAATCAG
TTCAACAAGTGTTAAGCCAAAGCCACCTCCAGTGAGAGCACATTTTCCACTGGGCGCTAATCCCTTCCTT
GAAAGACCTCAGTCATTTATAAGTCCTCAGTCATGTGATGCACAAGGACAGAGATACACAGCAGAAGAAA
TAGAAGTACTCAGGACAACATCAAAAATAAATGGTATAGAATATGTTCCTTTCATGAATGTTGACCTGAG
AGAACGTTTTGCCTATCCAATGCCTTTCTGTGATAGATGGGGCAAGCTACCATTATCACCTAAACAAAAA
ACTACATTTTCCAAGTGGGTACGACCAGAAGACCTCACCAACAATCCTACAATGATATATACTGTGTCCA
GTTTTAGCATAAAGCAGACAATAGTATCGGATTGCTCCTTTGTGGCATCACTGGCCATCAGTGCAGCTTA
TGAAAGACGTTTTAATAAGAAGTTAATTACCGGCATAATTTACCCTCAAAACAAGGATGGTGAACCAGAA
TACAATCCATGTGGGAAGTATATGGTAAAACTTCACCTCAATGGTGTCCCAAGAAAGGTGATAATTGATG
ACCAGTTACCTGTTGATCACAAGGGAGAATTGCTCTGTTCTTATTCCAACAACAAAAGTGAATTATGGGT
TTCTCTCATAGAAAAAGCATACATGAAAGTCATGGGAGGATATGATTTTCCAGGATCCAACTCCAATATT
GATCTTCATGCACTGACTGGCTGGATACCAGAAAGAATTGCTATGCATTCAGATAGCCAAACTTTCAGTA
AGGATAATTCTTTCAGAATGCTTTATCAAAGATTTCACAAAGGAGATGTCCTCATCACTGCGTCAACTGG
AATGATGACAGAAGCTGAAGGAGAGAAGTGGGGTCTGGTTCCCACACACGCATATGCTGTTTTGGATATT
AGAGAGTTCAAGGGGCTGCGATTTATCCAGTTGAAAAATCCTTGGAGTCATTTACGTTGGAAAGGAAGAT
ACAGTGAAAATGATGTAAAAAACTGGACTCCAGAGTTGCAAAAGTATTTAAACTTTGATCCCCGAACAGC
TCAGAAAATAGACAACGGAATATTTTGGATTTCCTGGGATGATCTCTGCCAGTATTATGATGTGATTTAT
TTGAGTTGGAATCCAGGTCTTTTTAAAGAATCAACATGTATTCACAGTACTTGGGATGCTAAGCAAGGAC
CTGTGAAAGATGCCTATAGCCTGGCCAACAACCCCCAGTACAAACTGGAGGTGCAGTGTCCACAGGGGGG
TGCTGCAGTTTGGGTTTTGCTTAGTAGACACATAACAGACAAGGATGATTTTGCGAATAATCGAGAATTT
ATCACAATGGTTGTATACAAGACTGATGGGAAAAAAGTTTATTACCCAGCTGACCCACCTCCATACATTG
ATGGAATTCGAATTAACAGCCCTCATTATTTGACTAAGATAAAGCTGACCACACCTGGCACCCATACCTT
TACATTAGTGGTTTCTCAATATGAAAAACAGAACACAATCCATTACACGGTTCGGGTATATTCAGCATGC
AGCTTTACTTTTTCAAAGATTCCTTCACCATACACCTTATCAAAACGGATTAATGGAAAGTGGAGTGGTC
AGAGTGCTGGAGGATGTGGAAATTTCCAAGAGACTCACAAAAATAACCCCATCTACCAATTCCATATAGA
AAAGACTGGGCCGTTACTGATTGAGCTACGAGGACCAAGGCAATATAGCGTTGGATTTGAGGTTGTAACA
GTTTCTACTCTAGGAGATCCTGGTCCCCATGGCTTTCTGAGGAAATCTAGTGGTGACTATAGGTGTGGGT
TTTGCTACCTGGAATTAGAAAATATACCTTCTGGGATCTTCAATATCATTCCTAGTACCTTTTTGCCTAA
ACAAGAAGGACCTTTTTTCTTGGACTTTAATAGTATTATCCCCATCAAGATCACACAACTTCAGCTCGAG
AAGCTTGCTAGCAGATCTGGATTCGATTACAAGGATGACGATGACAAGAGCGCTTGGAGCCACCCGCAGT
TCGAGAAAGGTGGAGGTTCCGGAGGTGGATCGGGAGGTGGATCGTGGAGCCACCCGCAGTTCGAAAAATA
AAAGCTTGGGCCCGAACAAAAACTCATCTCAGAAGAGGATCTGAATAGCGCCGTCGACCATCATCATCAT
CATCATTGAGTTTAAACGGTCTCCAGCTTAAGTTTAAACCGCTGATCAGCCTCGACTGTGCCTTCTAGTT
GCCGGATCTTTTTCCCTCTGCCAAAAATTATGGGGACATCATGAAGCCCCTTGAGCATCTGACTTCTGGC
TAATAAAGGAAATTTATTTTCATTGCAATAGTGTGTTGGAATTTTTTGTGTCTCTCACTCGGAAGGACAT
ATGGGAGGGCAAATCATTTAAAACATCAGAATGAGTATTTGGTTTAGAGTTTGGCAACATATGCCCATAT
GCTGGCTGCCATGAACAAAGGTTGGCTATAAAGAGGTCATCAGTATATGAAACAGCCCCCTGCTGTCCAT
TCCTTATTCCATAGAAAAGCCTTGACTTGAGGTTAGATTTTTTTTATATTTTGTTTTGTGTTATTTTTTT
CTTTAACATCCCTAAAATTTTCCTTACATGTTTTACTAGCCAGATTTTTCCTCCTCTCCTGACTACTCCC
AGTCATAGCTGTCCCTCTTCTCTTATGGAGATCCCTCGACCTGCAGCCCAAGCTTGGCGTAATCATGGTC
ATAGCTGTTTCCTGTGTGAAATTGTTATCCGCTCACAATTCCACACAACATACGAGCCGGAAGCATAAAG
TGTAAAGCCTGGGGTGCCTAATGAGTGAGCTAACTCACATTAATTGCGTTGCGCTCACTGCCCGCTTTCC
AGTCGGGAAACCTGTCGTGCCAGCGGATCCGCATCTCAATTAGTCAGCAACCATAGTCCCGCCCCTAACT
CCGCCCATCCCGCCCCTAACTCCGCCCAGTTCCGCCCATTCTCCGCCCCATGGCTGACTAATTTTTTTTA
TTTATGCAGAGGCCGAGGCCGCCTCGGCCTCTGAGCTATTCCAGAAGTAGTGAGGAGGCTTTTTTGGAGG
CCTAGGCTTTTGCAAAAAGCTAACTTGTTTATTGCAGCTTATAATGGTTACAAATAAAGCAATAGCATCA
CAAATTTCACAAATAAAGCATTTTTTTCACTGCATTCTAGTTGTGGTTTGTCCAAACTCATCAATGTATC
TTATCATGTCTGGATCCGCTGCATTAATGAATCGGCCAACGCGCGGGGAGAGGCGGTTTGCGTATTGGGC
GCTCTTCCGCTTCCTCGCTCACTGACTCGCTGCGCTCGGTCGTTCGGCTGCGGCGAGCGGTATCAGCTCA
CTCAAAGGCGGTAATACGGTTATCCACAGAATCAGGGGATAACGCAGGAAAGAACATGTGAGCAAAAGGC
CAGCAAAAGGCCAGGAACCGTAAAAAGGCCGCGTTGCTGGCGTTTTTCCATAGGCTCCGCCCCCCTGACG
AGCATCACAAAAATCGACGCTCAAGTCAGAGGTGGCGAAACCCGACAGGACTATAAAGATACCAGGCGTT
TCCCCCTGGAAGCTCCCTCGTGCGCTCTCCTGTTCCGACCCTGCCGCTTACCGGATACCTGTCCGCCTTT
CTCCCTTCGGGAAGCGTGGCGCTTTCTCATAGCTCACGCTGTAGGTATCTCAGTTCGGTGTAGGTCGTTC
GCTCCAAGCTGGGCTGTGTGCACGAACCCCCCGTTCAGCCCGACCGCTGCGCCTTATCCGGTAACTATCG
TCTTGAGTCCAACCCGGTAAGACACGACTTATCGCCACTGGCAGCAGCCACTGGTAACAGGATTAGCAGA
GCGAGGTATGTAGGCGGTGCTACAGAGTTCTTGAAGTGGTGGCCTAACTACGGCTACACTAGAAGAACAG
TATTTGGTATCTGCGCTCTGCTGAAGCCAGTTACCTTCGGAAAAAGAGTTGGTAGCTCTTGATCCGGCAA
ACAAACCACCGCTGGTAGCGGTGGTTTTTTTGTTTGCAAGCAGCAGATTACGCGCAGAAAAAAAGGATCT
CAAGAAGATCCTTTGATCTTTTCTACGGGGTCTGACGCTCAGTGGAACGAAAACTCACGTTAAGGGATTT
TGGTCATGAGATTATCAAAAAGGATCTTCACCTAGATCCTTTTAAATTAAAAATGAAGTTTTAAATCAAT
CTAAAGTATATATGAGTAAACTTGGTCTGACAGTTACCAATGCTTAATCAGTGAGGCACCTATCTCAGCG
ATCTGTCTATTTCGTTCATCCATAGTTGCCTGACTCCCCGTCGTGTAGATAACTACGATACGGGAGGGCT
TACCATCTGGCCCCAGTGCTGCAATGATACCGCGAGACCCACGCTCACCGGCTCCAGATTTATCAGCAAT
AAACCAGCCAGCCGGAAGGGCCGAGCGCAGAAGTGGTCCTGCAACTTTATCCGCCTCCATCCAGTCTATT
AATTGTTGCCGGGAAGCTAGAGTAAGTAGTTCGCCAGTTAATAGTTTGCGCAACGTTGTTGCCATTGCTA
CAGGCATCGTGGTGTCACGCTCGTCGTTTGGTATGGCTTCATTCAGCTCCGGTTCCCAACGATCAAGGCG
AGTTACATGATCCCCCATGTTGTGCAAAAAAGCGGTTAGCTCCTTCGGTCCTCCGATCGTTGTCAGAAGT
AAGTTGGCCGCAGTGTTATCACTCATGGTTATGGCAGCACTGCATAATTCTCTTACTGTCATGCCATCCG
TAAGATGCTTTTCTGTGACTGGTGAGTACTCAACCAAGTCATTCTGAGAATAGTGTATGCGGCGACCGAG
TTGCTCTTGCCCGGCGTCAATACGGGATAATACCGCGCCACATAGCAGAACTTTAAAAGTGCTCATCATT
GGAAAACGTTCTTCGGGGCGAAAACTCTCAAGGATCTTACCGCTGTTGAGATCCAGTTCGATGTAACCCA
CTCGTGCACCCAACTGATCTTCAGCATCTTTTACTTTCACCAGCGTTTCTGGGTGAGCAAAAACAGGAAG
GCAAAATGCCGCAAAAAAGGGAATAAGGGCGACACGGAAATGTTGAATACTCATACTCTTCCTTTTTCAA
TATTATTGAAGCATTTATCAGGGTTATTGTCTCATGAGCGGATACATATTTGAATGTATTTAGAAAAATA
AACAAATAGGGGTTCCGCGCACATTTCCCCGAAAAGTGCCACCTG
Features (pLannotate 1.2.2; 21 found; start..end, strand, type, name):
      5..384     +  enhancer       CMV enhancer: human cytomegalovirus immediate early enhancer
    386..663     +  promoter       chicken β-actin promoter: No description available
    664..1680    +  intron         chimeric intron: chimera between introns from chicken β-actin and rabbit β-globin
   1756..4194    +  CDS            CAPN7: CAN7_HUMAN - Also known as PALBH. Experimental evidence at protein level: Swiss-Prot protein existence level 1. Calcium-regulated non-lysosomal thiol-protease. From Homo sapiens (Human).
   4225..4248    +  CDS            FLAG: FLAG® epitope tag, followed by an enterokinase cleavage site
   4255..4274    +  CDS            Strep-Tag II (fragment): peptide that binds Strep-Tactin®, an engineered form of streptavidin
   4315..4337    +  CDS            Strep-Tag II (fragment): peptide that binds Strep-Tactin®, an engineered form of streptavidin
   4399..4416    +  CDS            capTEV™ (fragment): composite tag for in vivo biotinylation, TEV protease cleavage, and 6xHis tagging
   4466..4483    +  polyA_signal   bGH poly(A) signal (fragment): bovine growth hormone polyadenylation signal
   4552..4607    +  polyA_signal   β-globin poly(A) signal: rabbit β-globin polyadenylation signal (Gil and Proudfoot, 1987)
   4992..5008    -  protein_bind   lac operator: The lac repressor binds to the lac operator to inhibit transcription in E. coli. This inhibition can be relieved by adding lactose or isopropyl-β-D-thiogalactopyranoside (IPTG). lac repressor encoded by lacI
   5016..5046    -  promoter       lac promoter: promoter for the E. coli lac operon
   5061..5082    -  protein_bind   CAP binding site: CAP binding activates transcription in the presence of cAMP. E. coli catabolite activator protein
   5095..5134    -  CDS            lacI (fragment): lac repressor; lacI; The lac repressor binds to the lac operator to inhibit transcription in E. coli. This inhibition can be relieved by adding lactose or isopropyl-β-D-thiogalactopyranoside (IPTG).
   5141..5163    +  promoter       SV40 promoter (fragment): SV40 enhancer and early promoter
   5187..5322    +  rep_origin     SV40 ori: SV40 origin of replication
   5342..5476    +  polyA_signal   SV40 poly(A) signal: SV40 polyadenylation signal
   5478..5532    -  CDS            lacI (fragment): lac repressor; lacI; The lac repressor binds to the lac operator to inhibit transcription in E. coli. This inhibition can be relieved by adding lactose or isopropyl-β-D-thiogalactopyranoside (IPTG).
   5715..6303    -  rep_origin     ori: high-copy-number ColE1/pMB1/pBR322/pUC origin of replication
   6474..7334    -  CDS            AmpR: β-lactamase; bla; confers resistance to ampicillin, carbenicillin, and related antibiotics
   7335..7439    -  promoter       AmpR promoter: bla
