[The description below was written by a language model from this plasmid's Addgene catalogue record and pLannotate feature annotations shown in this document.]
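Description:
pCAG CAPN7 F98D-OSF is a 7,465-bp mammalian expression plasmid built on the pCAG backbone, carrying full-length human CAPN7 (calpain-7, also known as PALBH), a calcium-regulated non-lysosomal thiol protease. It is maintained in E. coli through a high-copy ColE1/pUC-type origin and selected with ampicillin via the β-lactamase gene and its native promoter. The backbone also retains remnants of lac regulatory elements (lac promoter, operator, CAP site, short lacI fragments) and an SV40 origin with an adjacent SV40 poly(A) signal. The SV40 origin can support episomal replication in cells expressing large T antigen. No mammalian selection marker is annotated.

Expression is driven by the composite CAG arrangement: the CMV immediate-early enhancer, the chicken β-actin promoter and a chimeric chicken β-actin/rabbit β-globin intron, which together give strong constitutive transcription in many mammalian cell types. The 2,439-bp CAPN7 open reading frame, inserted by Gibson cloning, carries the F98D substitution, which the record says diminishes binding to the ESCRT-III protein IST1. It is fused at its C terminus to the backbone-encoded OSF (One-Strep-FLAG) tag, annotated as a FLAG epitope followed by two Strep-Tag II fragments, allowing anti-FLAG detection and Strep-Tactin affinity purification. A short match to a capTEV tag further downstream is probably incidental. Transcripts terminate at the rabbit β-globin polyadenylation signal.

The construct serves as an IST1-binding-deficient CAPN7 for comparison with the wild-type protein. Typical uses would include pulldown or localization experiments testing how the CAPN7–IST1 interaction contributes to midbody function and to the timing and completion of cytokinetic abscission.
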