Addgene plasmid #193044: pCAG CAPN7 F98D-OSF
Purpose: Mammalian expression plasmid encoding full-length CAPN7 with F98D mutation that diminishes binding to IST1. Contains C-terminal OSF tag (One-Strep-FLAG)
Depositing lab: Wesley Sundquist. Depositing organization: University of Utah. Publication: The Calpain-7 protease functions together with the ESCRT-III protein IST1 within the midbody to regulate the timing and completion of abscission. Paine EL, Skalicky JJ, Whitby FG, Mackay DR, Ullman KS, Hill CP, Sundquist WI. Elife. 2023 Sep 29;12:e84515. doi: 10.7554/eLife.84515. PubMed 37772788.
Backbone
  Vector backbone: pCAG
  Vector type: Mammalian Expression
Growth in bacteria
  Bacterial resistance: Ampicillin, 100 μg/mL
  Growth temperature: 37°C
  Growth strain: DH5alpha
  Copy number: High Copy
Gene/Insert
  Gene/Insert name: CAPN7
  Species: H. sapiens (human)
  Insert size (bp): 2439
  Mutation: F98D
  GenBank ID: NM_014296
  Entrez Gene: CAPN7 (a.k.a. CALPAIN7, PALBH)
  Promoter: Chicken Beta-actin
  Tag / fusion protein: OSF (One-Strep-FLAG) (C terminal on backbone)
  Cloning method: Gibson Cloning
  Sequencing primers: 5′ pCAG For; 3′ pCAG Rev
Terms and licenses: Academic/Nonprofit Terms; Industry Terms: Not Available to Industry
How to cite: pCAG CAPN7 F98D-OSF was a gift from Wesley Sundquist (Addgene plasmid # 193044 ; http://n2t.net/addgene:193044 ; RRID:Addgene_193044)
